>Addgene plasmid #36691 | TAL2246 | depositor partial sequence | sequence record 45884 | TAL2246 sequence 1640 bps
GAACCTGACCCCAGACCAGGTAGTCGCAATCGCGAACAATAATGGGGGAAAGCAAGCCCTGGAAACCGTG
CAAAGGTTGTTGCCGGTCCTTTGTCAAGACCACGGCCTTACACCGGAGCAAGTCGTGGCCATTGCAAGCA
ACATCGGTGGCAAACAGGCTCTTGAGACGGTTCAGAGACTTCTCCCAGTTCTCTGTCAAGCCCACGGGCT
GACTCCCGATCAAGTTGTAGCGATTGCGAATAACAATGGAGGGAAACAAGCATTGGAGACTGTCCAACGG
CTCCTTCCCGTGTTGTGTCAAGCCCACGGTTTGACGCCTGCACAAGTGGTCGCCATCGCCTCGAATGGCG
GCGGTAAGCAGGCGCTGGAAACAGTACAGCGCCTGCTGCCTGTACTGTGCCAGGATCATGGACTGACCCC
AGACCAGGTAGTCGCAATCGCGTCGAACATTGGGGGAAAGCAAGCCCTGGAAACCGTGCAAAGGTTGTTG
CCGGTCCTTTGTCAAGACCACGGCCTTACACCGGAGCAAGTCGTGGCCATTGCATCCCACGACGGTGGCA
AACAGGCTCTTGAGACGGTTCAGAGACTTCTCCCAGTTCTCTGTCAAGCCCACGGGCTGACTCCCGATCA
AGTTGTAGCGATTGCGTCCAACGGTGGAGGGAAACAAGCATTGGAGACTGTCCAACGGCTCCTTCCCGTG
TTGTGTCAAGCCCACGGTTTGACGCCTGCACAAGTGGTCGCCATCGCCAGCCATGATGGCGGTAAGCAGG
CGCTGGAAACAGTACAGCGCCTGCTGCCTGTACTGTGCCAGGATCATGGACTGACCCCAGACCAGGTAGT
CGCAATCGCGTCACATGACGGGGGAAAGCAAGCCCTGGAAACCGTGCAAAGGTTGTTGCCGGTCCTTTGT
CAAGACCACGGCCTTACACCGGAGCAAGTCGTGGCCATTGCAAATAATAACGGTGGCAAACAGGCTCTTG
AGACGGTTCAGAGACTTCTCCCAGTTCTCTGTCAAGCCCACGGGCTGACTCCCGATCAAGTTGTAGCGAT
TGCGTCGCATGACGGAGGGAAACAAGCATTGGAGACTGTCCAACGGCTCCTTCCCGTGTTGTGTCAAGCC
CACGGTTTGACGCCTGCACAAGTGGTCGCCATCGCCAGCCATGATGGCGGTAAGCAGGCGCTGGAAACAG
TACAGCGCCTGCTGCCTGTACTGTGCCAGGATCATGGACTGACCCCAGACCAGGTAGTCGCAATCGCGTC
AAACGGAGGGGGAAAGCAAGCCCTGGAAACCGTGCAAAGGTTGTTGCCGGTCCTTTGTCAAGACCACGGC
CTTACACCGGAGCAAGTCGTGGCCATTGCATCCCACGACGGTGGCAAACAGGCTCTTGAGACGGTTCAGA
GACTTCTCCCAGTTCTCTGTCAAGCCCACGGGCTGACTCCCGATCAAGTTGTAGCGATTGCGTCCAACGG
TGGAGGGAAACAAGCATTGGAGACTGTCCAACGGCTCCTTCCCGTGTTGTGTCAAGCCCACGGTTTGACG
CCTGCACAAGTGGTCGCCATCGCCTCCAATATTGGCGGTAAGCAGGCGCTGGAAACAGTACAGCGCCTGC
TGCCTGTACTGTGCCAGGATCATGGACTGA
