>Addgene plasmid #36691 | TAL2246 | addgene partial sequence | sequence record 48207 | CMV-F 5'-CGCAAATGGGCGGTAGGCGTG-3'
GAGCTCTCTGGCTAACTAGAGAACCCACTGCTTACTGGCTTATCGAAATTAATACGACTCACTATAGGGA
GACCCAAGCTGGCTAGCACCATGGACTACAAAGACCATGACGGTGATTATAAAGATCATGACATCGATTA
CAAGGATGACGATGACAAGATGGCCCCCAAGAAGAAGAGGAAGGTGGGCATTCACCGCGGGGTACCTATG
GTGGACTTGAGGACACTCGGTTATTCGCAACAGCAACAGGAGAAAATCAAGCCTAAGGTCAGGAGCACCG
TCGCGCAACACCACGAGGCGCTTGTGGGGCATGGCTTCACTCATGCGCATATTGTCGCGCTTTCACAGCA
CCCTGCGGCGCTTGGGACGGTGGCTGTCAAATACCAAGATATGATTGCGGCCCTGCCCGAAGCCACGCAC
GAGGCAATTGTAGGGGTCGGTAAACAGTGGTCGGGAGCGCGAGCACTTGAGGCGCTGCTGACTGTGGCGG
GTGAGCTTAGGGGGCCTCCGCTCCAGCTCGACACCGGGCAGCTGCTGAAGATCGCGAAGAGAGGGGGAGT
AACAGCGGTAGAGGCAGTGCACGCCTGGCGCAATGCGCTCACCGGGGCCCCCTTGAACCTGACCCCAGAC
CAGGTAGTCGCAATCGCGAACAATAATGGGGGAAAGCAAGCCCTGGAAACCGTGCAAAGGTTGTTGCCGG
TCCTTTGTCAAGACCACGGCCTTACACCGGAGCAAGTCGTGGCCATTGCAAGCAACATCGGTGGCAAACA
GGCTCTTGAGACGGTTCAGAGACTTCTCCCAGTTCTCTGTCAAGCCCACGGGCTGACTCCCGATCAAGTT
GTAGCGATTGCGAATAACAATGGAGGGAAACAAGCATTGGAGACTGTCCAACGGCTCCTTCCCGTGTTGT
GTCAAGCCCACGGTTTGACGC
