>Addgene plasmid #36691 | TAL2246 | addgene partial sequence | sequence record 48208 | JDS-TALEN-F 5'-TAGGGGTCGGTAAACAGTGG-3'
GCTGCTGACTGTGGCGGGTGAGCTTAGGGGGCCTCCGCTCCAGCTCGACACCGGGCAGCTGCTGAAGATC
GCGAAGAGAGGGGGAGTAACAGCGGTAGAGGCAGTGCACGCCTGGCGCAATGCGCTCACCGGGGCCCCCT
TGAACCTGACCCCAGACCAGGTAGTCGCAATCGCGAACAATAATGGGGGAAAGCAAGCCCTGGAAACCGT
GCAAAGGTTGTTGCCGGTCCTTTGTCAAGACCACGGCCTTACACCGGAGCAAGTCGTGGCCATTGCAAGC
AACATCGGTGGCAAACAGGCTCTTGAGACGGTTCAGAGACTTCTCCCAGTTCTCTGTCAAGCCCACGGGC
TGACTCCCGATCAAGTTGTAGCGATTGCGAATAACAATGGAGGGAAACAAGCATTGGAGACTGTCCAACG
GCTCCTTCCCGTGTTGTGTCAAGCCCACGGTTTGACGCCTGCACAAGTGGTCGCCATCGCCTCGAATGGC
GGCGGTAAGCAGGCGCTGGAAACAGTACAGCGCCTGCTGCCTGTACTGTGCCAGGATCATGGACTGACCC
CAGACCAGGTAGTCGCAATCGCGTCGAACATTGGGGGAAAGCAAGCCCTGGAAACCGTGCAAAGGTTGTT
GCCGGTCCTTTGTCAAGACCACGGCCTTACACCGGAGCAAGTCGTGGCCATTGCATCCCACGACGGTGGC
AAACAGGCTCTTGAGACGGTTCAGAGACTTCTCCCAGTTCTCTGTCAAGCCCACGGGCTGACTCCCGATC
AAGTTGTAGCGATTGCGTCCAACGGTGGAGGGAAACAAGCATTGGAGACTGTCCAACGGCTCCTTCCCGT
GTTGTGTCAAGCCCACGGTTTGACGCCTGCACAAGTGGTCGCCATCGCCAGCCATGATGGCGGTAAGCAG
G
