[The description below was written by a language model from this plasmid's Addgene catalogue record.]
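Description:
TAL2246 is a mammalian expression plasmid encoding the left-hand monomer of a TALEN pair directed against the human PHF8 gene. It is built on the JDS71 backbone, a TALEN expression vector of about 6.4 kb, into which a roughly 1.6 kb array of TAL effector repeats was inserted by restriction cloning at BsmBI sites that were destroyed in the process. The array was produced by the FLASH assembly method, a high-throughput approach for building custom TALE repeat arrays. In bacteria the plasmid is maintained at high copy number under ampicillin selection; the record gives no feature table, so the origin of replication and other backbone elements are not itemised.

The backbone supplies the parts that flank the repeat array: an N-terminal 3X FLAG tag for detecting the protein and a C-terminal wild-type FokI nuclease domain. Expression in mammalian cells is driven by the CMV promoter, and the vector type also indicates a T7 promoter, which allows in vitro transcription of mRNA as an alternative delivery route. Because FokI cleaves only as a dimer, this left monomer is meant to be used with a matching right-hand TALEN that binds the opposite strand nearby, so that the two nuclease domains meet over the spacer and introduce a double-strand break. Repair of that break can yield indel mutations or support targeted genome editing at PHF8. The species is listed as human, although the linked gene entry carries mouse-style aliases, a discrepancy the record does not resolve. The depositor also recommends verifying the plasmid by diagnostic digest before use.
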