Addgene plasmid #36691: TAL2246
Depositing lab: Keith Joung. Depositing organization: Massachusetts General Hospital. Publication: FLASH assembly of TALENs for high-throughput genome editing. Reyon D, Tsai SQ, Khayter C, Foden JA, Sander JD, Joung JK. Nat Biotechnol. 2012 Apr 8. doi: 10.1038/nbt.2170. PubMed 22484455.
Backbone
  Vector backbone: JDS71
  Backbone manufacturer: Joung lab (Addgene Plasmid # 32287)
  Backbone size w/o insert (bp): 6447
  Vector type: Mammalian, T7 for in vitro mRNA synthesis
Growth in bacteria
  Bacterial resistance: Ampicillin, 100 μg/mL
  Growth temperature: 37°C
  Growth strain: XL1 Blue
  Copy number: High Copy
Gene/Insert
  Gene/Insert name: PHF8-TALEN_Left (alt name: PHF8)
  Species: H. sapiens (human)
  Insert size (bp): 1640
  Entrez Gene: Phf8 (a.k.a. RP23-14P24.1, 9830141C09Rik, mKIAA1111)
  Promoter: CMV
  Tag / fusion protein: 3X Flag (N terminal on backbone); WT FOKI (C terminal on backbone)
  Cloning method: Restriction Enzyme; 5′ cloning site BsmBI (destroyed during cloning); 3′ cloning site BsmBI (destroyed during cloning)
  Sequencing primers: 5′ CMV-F; 3′ BGH-rev
Terms and licenses: Academic/Nonprofit Terms; Industry Terms: Not Available to Industry
Depositor comments: Target binding site: TGAGTACTCCGCCTCTAC It is strongly recommended that users perform a diagnostic digest to verify this plasmid prior to use. For example, a double digest of the plasmid with BamHI and KpnI should result in two bands at 2.2kb and 5.9kb.
How to cite: TAL2246 was a gift from Keith Joung (Addgene plasmid # 36691 ; http://n2t.net/addgene:36691 ; RRID:Addgene_36691)
